Addgene plasmid #43564: III-CCGC
Depositing lab: Chad Cowan & Kiran Musunuru. Depositing organization: Harvard University. Publication: A TALEN Genome-Editing System for Generating Human Stem Cell-Based Disease Models. Ding Q, Lee YK, Schaefer EA, Peters DT, Veres A, Kim K, Kuperwasser N, Motola DL, Meissner TB, Hendriks WT, Trevisan M, Gupta RM, Moisan A, Banks E, Friesen M, Schinzel RT, Xia F, Tang A, Xia Y, Figueroa E, Wann A, Ahfeldt T, Daheron L, Zhang F, Rubin LL, Peng LF, Chung RT, Musunuru K, Cowan CA. Cell Stem Cell. 2012 Dec 12. pii: S1934-5909(12)00645-5. doi: 10.1016/j.stem.2012.11.011. PubMed 23246482.
Backbone
  Vector backbone: pCRII-TOPO
  Backbone manufacturer: Invitrogen
  Backbone size w/o insert (bp): 3973
  Vector type: Bacterial Cloning
Growth in bacteria
  Bacterial resistance: Ampicillin and Kanamycin, 100 & 50 μg/mL
  Growth temperature: 37°C
  Growth strain: Top10
  Copy number: High Copy
Gene/Insert
  Gene/Insert name: III-CCGC
  Species: Synthetic
  Insert size (bp): 426
  Cloning method: TOPO Cloning
  Sequencing primers: 5′ T7; 3′ M13-rev
Terms and licenses: Academic/Nonprofit Terms; Industry Terms: Not Available to Industry
How to cite: III-CCGC was a gift from Chad Cowan & Kiran Musunuru (Addgene plasmid # 43564 ; http://n2t.net/addgene:43564 ; RRID:Addgene_43564)
