[The description below was written by a language model from this plasmid's Addgene catalogue record.]
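Description:
III-CCGC is a bacterial cloning plasmid built on the commercial pCRII-TOPO backbone (about 4 kb without insert), carrying a 426 bp synthetic insert introduced by TOPO cloning. It is maintained at high copy number in E. coli and carries both ampicillin and kanamycin resistance, the dual selection characteristic of this TOPO vector. The insert is flanked by standard T7 and M13-reverse priming sites, which are the recorded sequencing primers for verifying its identity. No feature table accompanies the record, so individual backbone elements such as the origin of replication are not itemised here.

The record does not spell out what the insert encodes beyond its name, but the associated publication describes a TALEN genome-editing system for generating human stem cell-based disease models. In that context, the name most plausibly denotes a pre-assembled block of TAL effector repeats: "CCGC" would correspond to four consecutive target nucleotides, and "III" to the position of this block within the ordered repeat array. The insert size fits roughly four TALE repeats of about 34 amino acids each. This reading is an inference from the name, size and publication rather than a stated fact. On this interpretation, the plasmid is not an expression construct, since no eukaryotic promoter or nuclease domain is recorded. Instead it would act as a storage and source vector within a modular library, from which the repeat block is taken and joined with blocks for other positions to build a full DNA-binding domain in a separate TALEN destination vector. The resulting nucleases are used for targeted editing in human pluripotent stem cells.
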