>Addgene plasmid #43564 | III-CCGC | depositor partial sequence | sequence record 58829 | III-CCGC sequence 426 bps
CGTCTCGGCTCACCCCAGAGCAGGTCGTGGCGATCGCAAGCCACGACGGAGGAAAGCAAGCCTTGGAAAC
AGTACAGAGGCTGTTGCCTGTGCTGTGCCAAGCGCACGGACTCACCCCAGAGCAGGTCGTGGCGATCGCA
AGCCACGACGGAGGAAAGCAAGCCTTGGAAACAGTACAGAGGCTGTTGCCTGTGCTGTGCCAAGCGCACG
GCCTCACCCCAGAGCAGGTCGTGGCAATCGCGAGCAATAACGGCGGAAAACAGGCTTTGGAAACGGTGCA
GAGGCTCCTTCCAGTGCTGTGCCAAGCGCACGGATTAACCCCAGAGCAGGTCGTGGCAATCGCGAGCCAC
GACGGAGGAAAGCAAGCCTTGGAAACAGTACAGAGGCTGTTGCCTGTGCTGTGCCAAGCGCACGGACTCA
GAGACG
