>Addgene plasmid #43564 | III-CCGC | addgene partial sequence | sequence record 61594 | M13-F20 5'-TGTAAAACGACGGCCAGT-3'
GCGAATTGGGCCCTCTAGATGCATGCTCGAGCGGCCGCCAGTGTGATGGATATCTGCAGAATTCGCCCTT
GCCGTCCTAGCGCGTCTCGGCTCACCCCAGAGCAGGTCGTGGCGATCGCAAGCCACGACGGAGGAAAGCA
AGCCTTGGAAACAGTACAGAGGCTGTTGCCTGTGCTGTGCCAAGCGCACGGACTCACCCCAGAGCAGGTC
GTGGCGATCGCAAGCCACGACGGAGGAAAGCAAGCCTTGGAAACAGTACAGAGGCTGTTGCCTGTGCTGT
GCCAAGCGCACGGCCTCACCCCAGAGCAGGTCGTGGCAATCGCGAGCAATAACGGCGGAAAACAGGCTTT
GGAAACGGTGCAGAGGCTCCTTCCAGTGCTGTGCCAAGCGCACGGATTAACCCCAGAGCAGGTCGTGGCA
ATCGCGAGCCACGACGGAGGAAAGCAAGCCTTGGAAACAGTACAGAGGCTGTTGCCTGTGCTGTGCCAAG
CGCACGGACTCAGAGACGTGGGCACAGGAAAGAAGGGCGAATTCCAGCACACTGGCGGCCGTTACTAGTG
GATCCGAGCTCGGTACCAAGCTTGATGCATAGCTTGAGTATTCTATAGTGTCACCTAAATAGCTTGGCGT
AATCATGGTCATAGCTGTTTCCTGTGTGAAATTGTTATCCGCTCACAATTCCACACAACATACGAGCCGG
AAGCATAAAGTGTAAAGCCTGGGGTGCCTAATGAGTGAGCTAACTCACATTAATTGCGTTGCGCTCACTG
CCCGCTTTCCAGTCGGGAAACCTGTCGTGCCAGCTGCATTAATGAATCGGCCAACGCGCGGGGAGAGGCG
GTTTGCGTATTGGGCGCTCTTCCGCTTCCTCGC
